Addgene plasmid #120000: pMaCTag-21
Purpose: Template for C-terminal PCR tagging of mammalian genes (without selection) with 24xSunTag
Depositing lab: Michael Knop. Depositing organization: Universitaet Heidelberg. Publication: CRISPR-Cas12a-assisted PCR tagging of mammalian genes. Fueller J, Herbst K, Meurer M, Gubicza K, Kurtulmus B, Knopf JD, Kirrmaier D, Buchmuller BC, Pereira G, Lemberg MK, Knop M. J Cell Biol. 2020 Jun 1;219(6). pii: 151766. doi: 10.1083/jcb.201910210. PubMed 32406907.
Backbone
  Vector backbone: pFA6a
  Backbone size w/o insert (bp): 2412
  Vector type: PCR Template
Growth in bacteria
  Bacterial resistance: Ampicillin, 100 μg/mL
  Growth temperature: 37°C
  Growth strain: DH5alpha
  Copy number: High Copy
Gene/Insert
  Gene/Insert name: 24xSunTag
  Species: H. sapiens (human)
  Promoter: None
  Tag / fusion protein: 24xSunTag (C terminal on backbone)
  Cloning method: Restriction Enzyme; 5′ cloning site BamHI (not destroyed); 3′ cloning site SpeI (not destroyed)
  Sequencing primers: 5′ SP6; 3′ AAACCACAACTAGAATGCAGTG
Terms and licenses: Academic/Nonprofit Terms; Industry Terms: Not Available to Industry
Depositor comments: Template plasmid for C-terminal PCR tagging of mammalian genes. For M1 and M2 tagging oligo design please visit www.pcr-tagging.com Please visit https://www.biorxiv.org/content/early/2018/11/20/473876 for BioRxiv preprint
How to cite: pMaCTag-21 was a gift from Michael Knop (Addgene plasmid # 120000 ; http://n2t.net/addgene:120000 ; RRID:Addgene_120000)
