[The description below was written by a language model from this plasmid's Addgene catalogue record and pLannotate feature annotations shown in this document.]
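Description:
pMaCTag-21 is a PCR template plasmid built on the pFA6a backbone, intended not for direct expression but as the source of a tagging cassette for C-terminal tagging of endogenous mammalian genes by CRISPR-Cas12a-assisted PCR tagging. It is a 4,637 bp high-copy plasmid maintained in E. coli through a ColE1/pUC-type origin and selected with ampicillin via the β-lactamase gene and its own promoter. Short remnants of lacI, rop and bom, together with flanking SP6 and T7 phage promoters, are backbone carry-over. The two available sequence records (depositor and sequencing result) are the same length and show the same features, differing only in where numbering starts.

The payload is a promoterless 24xSunTag array, cloned between BamHI and SpeI. SunTag consists of repeated GCN4 peptide epitopes (the solubility-optimised v4 version) that recruit multiple copies of an scFv-fluorescent protein fusion for signal amplification. The automatic annotation flags only one full repeat and two fragments, presumably because of the repetitive nature of the region, which spans roughly the first 1.7 kb upstream of the terminator. The tag is followed by an SV40 polyadenylation signal and then a human U6 RNA polymerase III promoter flanked by two loxP sites, which would allow Cre-mediated excision of that element.

In use, the cassette is amplified with gene-specific "M1" and "M2" tagging oligos. In this type of method these primers typically supply the homology arms, and the U6 promoter typically drives a Cas12a crRNA encoded by the reverse primer, although the record does not spell this out. No mammalian selection marker is present, consistent with the "without selection" designation.
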