Features (pLannotate 1.2.2; 15 found; start..end, strand, type, name):
     64..120     +  CDS            GCN4_v4: GCN4 peptide optimized to improve solubility while preserving binding to an scFv-GFP fusion protein (Tanenbaum et al., 2014)
    438..461     +  CDS            GCN4_v4 (fragment): GCN4 peptide optimized to improve solubility while preserving binding to an scFv-GFP fusion protein (Tanenbaum et al., 2014)
    730..752     +  CDS            GCN4_v4 (fragment): GCN4 peptide optimized to improve solubility while preserving binding to an scFv-GFP fusion protein (Tanenbaum et al., 2014)
   1786..1907    +  polyA_signal   SV40 poly(A) signal: SV40 polyadenylation signal
   1914..1947    +  protein_bind   loxP: Cre-mediated recombination occurs in the 8-bp core sequence (GCATACAT). Cre recombinase
   1954..2194    +  promoter       U6 promoter: RNA polymerase III promoter for human U6 snRNA
   2204..2237    +  protein_bind   loxP: Cre-mediated recombination occurs in the 8-bp core sequence (GCATACAT). Cre recombinase
   2275..2293    -  promoter       T7 promoter: promoter for bacteriophage T7 RNA polymerase
   2315..2368    -  CDS            lacI (fragment): lac repressor; lacI; The lac repressor binds to the lac operator to inhibit transcription in E. coli. This inhibition can be relieved by adding lactose or isopropyl-β-D-thiogalactopyranoside (IPTG).
   2551..3139    -  rep_origin     ori: high-copy-number ColE1/pMB1/pBR322/pUC origin of replication
   3310..4170    -  CDS            AmpR: β-lactamase; bla; confers resistance to ampicillin, carbenicillin, and related antibiotics
   4171..4275    -  promoter       AmpR promoter: bla
   4370..4405    +  CDS            rop (fragment): Rop protein, which maintains plasmids at low copy number; rop
   4507..4558    +  misc_feature   bom (fragment): basis of mobility region from pBR322
   4621..2       +  promoter       SP6 promoter (across the origin): promoter for bacteriophage SP6 RNA polymerase
>Addgene plasmid #120000 | pMaCTag-21 | depositor full sequence | sequence record 228026 | pMaCTag-21 sequence 4637 bps
GAACGCGGCCGCCAGCTGAAGCTTCGTACGTCAGGTGGAGGAGGTAGTGGCGGAGGCGGATCCGAAGAAC
TTTTGAGCAAGAATTATCATCTTGAGAACGAAGTGGCTCGTCTTAAGAAAGGTTCTGGCAGTGGAGAAGA
ACTGCTTTCAAAGAATTACCACCTGGAAAATGAGGTAGCTAGACTGAAAAAGGGGAGCGGAAGTGGGGAG
GAGTTGCTGAGCAAAAATTATCATTTGGAGAACGAAGTAGCACGACTAAAGAAAGGGTCCGGATCGGGTG
AGGAGTTACTCTCGAAAAATTATCATCTCGAAAACGAAGTGGCTCGGCTAAAAAAGGGCAGTGGTTCTGG
AGAAGAGCTATTATCTAAAAACTACCACCTCGAAAATGAGGTGGCACGCTTAAAAAAGGGAAGTGGCAGT
GGTGAAGAGCTACTATCCAAGAATTATCATCTTGAGAACGAGGTAGCGCGTTTGAAGAAGGGTTCCGGCT
CAGGAGAGGAACTGCTCTCGAAGAACTATCATCTTGAAAATGAGGTCGCTCGATTAAAAAAGGGATCGGG
CAGTGGTGAGGAACTACTTTCAAAGAATTACCACCTCGAAAACGAAGTAGCTCGATTAAAGAAAGGTTCA
GGGTCGGGTGAAGAATTACTGAGTAAAAATTATCATCTGGAAAATGAGGTAGCGAGACTAAAAAAGGGGA
GTGGTTCTGGCGAAGAGTTGCTATCGAAAAATTATCATCTTGAGAACGAAGTTGCTAGGCTCAAAAAGGG
CTCAGGCTCAGGCGAGGAGTTGCTCTCGAAAAACTACCACTTGGAAAATGAGGTCGCGAGGTTGAAAAAG
GGGAGCGGGTCGGGCGAGGAGTTATTGAGCAAAAACTATCATTTAGAGAACGAAGTCGCGCGCTTAAAGA
AAGGCTCGGGCTCGGGCGAAGAACTCTTATCGAAGAACTACCACCTCGAAAATGAGGTCGCCAGGTTGAA
AAAGGGCAGTGGCAGCGGGGAGGAACTCTTGAGCAAGAACTACCACTTGGAGAATGAGGTCGCGAGATTG
AAGAAAGGGTCGGGGAGCGGCGAGGAATTGCTCAGCAAGAATTATCATTTGGAGAACGAAGTCGCCAGGC
TCAAGAAAGGCTCGGGGTCGGGGGAGGAATTGTTGAGTAAAAACTACCACTTGGAAAATGAAGTCGCCAG
GCTCAAAAAAGGGAGTGGGAGCGGCGAAGAGTTATTGAGCAAAAATTACCACTTGGAGAACGAAGTGGCA
AGGCTCAAGAAAGGGAGCGGCAGCGGGGAGGAGCTCTTATCGAAGAACTACCACTTAGAGAATGAAGTCG
CCCGCTTGAAGAAAGGCTCGGGGAGCGGGGAAGAGCTCTTGAGCAAGAACTACCACTTGGAAAATGAGGT
GGCGCGCTTGAAGAAAGGGAGCGGGAGCGGGGAAGAGTTACTATCTAAGAATTATCATCTCGAGAACGAG
GTGGCTCGACTAAAGAAGGGCTCCGGCAGTGGGGAGGAACTCCTGTCGAAGAACTATCATCTTGAAAATG
AGGTTGCAAGACTTAAAAAGGGGTCCGGATCAGGTGAGGAACTACTCAGTAAGAATTACCACCTGGAAAA
CGAAGTTGCACGTTTGAAGAAAGGATCAGGATCAGGCGAAGAACTGCTCTCAAAAGATTATCATTTGGAA
AATGAGGTTGCACGTTTAAAAAAGGGAAGTGGCAGTGGTGAGGAACTTCTGTCGAAAAATTATCATCTCG
AGAATGAAGTAGCCCGACTTAAAAAGTGAACTAGTAACTTGTTTATTGCAGCTTATAATGGTTACAAATA
AAGCAATAGCATCACAAATTTCACAAATAAAGCATTTTTTTCACTGCATTCTAGTTGTGGTTTGTCCAAA
CTCATCAATGTATCTTAGTCGATATAACTTCGTATAGCATACATTATACGAAGTTATGTCGAGGAGGGCC
TATTTCCCATGATTCCTTCATATTTGCATATACGATACAAGGCTGTTAGAGAGATAATTGGAATTAATTT
GACTGTAAACACAAAGATATTAGTACAAAATACGTGACGTAGAAAGTAATAATTTCTTGGGTAGTTTGCA
GTTTTAAAATTATGTTTTAAAATGGACTATCATATGCTTACCGTAACTTGAAAGTATTTCGATTTCTTGG
CTTTATATATCTTGTGGAAAGGACGAAACACCGATAACTTCGTATAGCATACATTATACGAAGTTATGGT
ACCGATGCAGCTAGCCCGCGGATCTGCCGGTCTCCCTATAGTGAGTCGTATTAATTTCGATAAGCCAGGT
TAACCTGCATTAATGAATCGGCCAACGCGCGGGGAGAGGCGGTTTGCGTATTGGGCGCTCTTCCGCTTCC
TCGCTCACTGACTCGCTGCGCTCGGTCGTTCGGCTGCGGCGAGCGGTATCAGCTCACTCAAAGGCGGTAA
TACGGTTATCCACAGAATCAGGGGATAACGCAGGAAAGAACATGTGAGCAAAAGGCCAGCAAAAGGCCAG
GAACCGTAAAAAGGCCGCGTTGCTGGCGTTTTTCCATAGGCTCCGCCCCCCTGACGAGCATCACAAAAAT
CGACGCTCAAGTCAGAGGTGGCGAAACCCGACAGGACTATAAAGATACCAGGCGTTTCCCCCTGGAAGCT
CCCTCGTGCGCTCTCCTGTTCCGACCCTGCCGCTTACCGGATACCTGTCCGCCTTTCTCCCTTCGGGAAG
CGTGGCGCTTTCTCAATGCTCACGCTGTAGGTATCTCAGTTCGGTGTAGGTCGTTCGCTCCAAGCTGGGC
TGTGTGCACGAACCCCCCGTTCAGCCCGACCGCTGCGCCTTATCCGGTAACTATCGTCTTGAGTCCAACC
CGGTAAGACACGACTTATCGCCACTGGCAGCAGCCACTGGTAACAGGATTAGCAGAGCGAGGTATGTAGG
CGGTGCTACAGAGTTCTTGAAGTGGTGGCCTAACTACGGCTACACTAGAAGGACAGTATTTGGTATCTGC
GCTCTGCTGAAGCCAGTTACCTTCGGAAAAAGAGTTGGTAGCTCTTGATCCGGCAAACAAACCACCGCTG
GTAGCGGTGGTTTTTTTGTTTGCAAGCAGCAGATTACGCGCAGAAAAAAAGGATCTCAAGAAGATCCTTT
GATCTTTTCTACGGGGTCTGACGCTCAGTGGAACGAAAACTCACGTTAAGGGATTTTGGTCATGAGATTA
TCAAAAAGGATCTTCACCTAGATCCTTTTAAATTAAAAATGAAGTTTTAAATCAATCTAAAGTATATATG
AGTAAACTTGGTCTGACAGTTACCAATGCTTAATCAGTGAGGCACCTATCTCAGCGATCTGTCTATTTCG
TTCATCCATAGTTGCCTGACTCCCCGTCGTGTAGATAACTACGATACGGGAGGGCTTACCATCTGGCCCC
AGTGCTGCAATGATACCGCGAGACCCACGCTCACCGGCTCCAGATTTATCAGCAATAAACCAGCCAGCCG
GAAGGGCCGAGCGCAGAAGTGGTCCTGCAACTTTATCCGCCTCCATCCAGTCTATTAATTGTTGCCGGGA
AGCTAGAGTAAGTAGTTCGCCAGTTAATAGTTTGCGCAACGTTGTTGCCATTGCTACAGGCATCGTGGTG
TCACGCTCGTCGTTTGGTATGGCTTCATTCAGCTCCGGTTCCCAACGATCAAGGCGAGTTACATGATCCC
CCATGTTGTGCAAAAAAGCGGTTAGCTCCTTCGGTCCTCCGATCGTTGTCAGAAGTAAGTTGGCCGCAGT
GTTATCACTCATGGTTATGGCAGCACTGCATAATTCTCTTACTGTCATGCCATCCGTAAGATGCTTTTCT
GTGACTGGTGAGTACTCAACCAAGTCATTCTGAGAATAGTGTATGCGGCGACCGAGTTGCTCTTGCCCGG
CGTCAATACGGGATAATACCGCGCCACATAGCAGAACTTTAAAAGTGCTCATCATTGGAAAACGTTCTTC
GGGGCGAAAACTCTCAAGGATCTTACCGCTGTTGAGATCCAGTTCGATGTAACCCACTCGTGCACCCAAC
TGATCTTCAGCATCTTTTACTTTCACCAGCGTTTCTGGGTGAGCAAAAACAGGAAGGCAAAATGCCGCAA
AAAAGGGAATAAGGGCGACACGGAAATGTTGAATACTCATACTCTTCCTTTTTCAATATTATTGAAGCAT
TTATCAGGGTTATTGTCTCATGAGCGGATACATATTTGAATGTATTTAGAAAAATAAACAAATAGGGGTT
CCGCGCACATTTCCCCGAAAAGTGCCACCTGACGTCTAAGAAACCATTATTATCATGACATTAACCTATA
AAAATAGGCGTATCACGAGGCCCTTTCGTCTCGCGCGTTTCGGTGATGACGGTGAAAACCTCTGACACAT
GCAGCTCCCGGAGACGGTCACAGCTTGTCTGTAAGCGGATGCCGGGAGCAGACAAGCCCGTCAGGGCGCG
TCAGCGGGTGTTGGCGGGTGTCGGGGCTGGCTTAACTATGCGGCATCAGAGCAGATTGTACTGAGAGTGC
ACCATATGGACATATTGTCGTTAGAACGCGGCTACAATTAATACATAACCTTATGTATCATACACATACG
ATTTAGGTGACACTATA
