Features (pLannotate 1.2.2; 15 found; start..end, strand, type, name):
      1..19      +  promoter       SP6 promoter: promoter for bacteriophage SP6 RNA polymerase
     81..137     +  CDS            GCN4_v4: GCN4 peptide optimized to improve solubility while preserving binding to an scFv-GFP fusion protein (Tanenbaum et al., 2014)
    455..478     +  CDS            GCN4_v4 (fragment): GCN4 peptide optimized to improve solubility while preserving binding to an scFv-GFP fusion protein (Tanenbaum et al., 2014)
    747..769     +  CDS            GCN4_v4 (fragment): GCN4 peptide optimized to improve solubility while preserving binding to an scFv-GFP fusion protein (Tanenbaum et al., 2014)
   1803..1924    +  polyA_signal   SV40 poly(A) signal: SV40 polyadenylation signal
   1931..1964    +  protein_bind   loxP: Cre-mediated recombination occurs in the 8-bp core sequence (GCATACAT). Cre recombinase
   1971..2211    +  promoter       U6 promoter: RNA polymerase III promoter for human U6 snRNA
   2221..2254    +  protein_bind   loxP: Cre-mediated recombination occurs in the 8-bp core sequence (GCATACAT). Cre recombinase
   2292..2310    -  promoter       T7 promoter: promoter for bacteriophage T7 RNA polymerase
   2332..2385    -  CDS            lacI (fragment): lac repressor; lacI; The lac repressor binds to the lac operator to inhibit transcription in E. coli. This inhibition can be relieved by adding lactose or isopropyl-β-D-thiogalactopyranoside (IPTG).
   2568..3156    -  rep_origin     ori: high-copy-number ColE1/pMB1/pBR322/pUC origin of replication
   3327..4187    -  CDS            AmpR: β-lactamase; bla; confers resistance to ampicillin, carbenicillin, and related antibiotics
   4188..4292    -  promoter       AmpR promoter: bla
   4387..4422    +  CDS            rop (fragment): Rop protein, which maintains plasmids at low copy number; rop
   4524..4575    +  misc_feature   bom (fragment): basis of mobility region from pBR322
>Addgene plasmid #120000 | pMaCTag-21 | addgene full sequence | sequence record 232696 | Addgene NGS Result
ATTTAGGTGACACTATAGAACGCGGCCGCCAGCTGAAGCTTCGTACGTCAGGTGGAGGAGGTAGTGGCGG
AGGCGGATCCGAAGAACTTTTGAGCAAGAATTATCATCTTGAGAACGAAGTGGCTCGTCTTAAGAAAGGT
TCTGGCAGTGGAGAAGAACTGCTTTCAAAGAATTACCACCTGGAAAATGAGGTAGCTAGACTGAAAAAGG
GGAGCGGAAGTGGGGAGGAGTTGCTGAGCAAAAATTATCATTTGGAGAACGAAGTAGCACGACTAAAGAA
AGGGTCCGGATCGGGTGAGGAGTTACTCTCGAAAAATTATCATCTCGAAAACGAAGTGGCTCGGCTAAAA
AAGGGCAGTGGTTCTGGAGAAGAGCTATTATCTAAAAACTACCACCTCGAAAATGAGGTGGCACGCTTAA
AAAAGGGAAGTGGCAGTGGTGAAGAGCTACTATCCAAGAATTATCATCTTGAGAACGAGGTAGCGCGTTT
GAAGAAGGGTTCCGGCTCAGGAGAGGAACTGCTCTCGAAGAACTATCATCTTGAAAATGAGGTCGCTCGA
TTAAAAAAGGGATCGGGCAGTGGTGAGGAACTACTTTCAAAGAATTACCACCTCGAAAACGAAGTAGCTC
GATTAAAGAAAGGTTCAGGGTCGGGTGAAGAATTACTGAGTAAAAATTATCATCTGGAAAATGAGGTAGC
GAGACTAAAAAAGGGGAGTGGTTCTGGCGAAGAGTTGCTATCGAAAAATTATCATCTTGAGAACGAAGTT
GCTAGGCTCAAAAAGGGCTCAGGCTCAGGCGAGGAGTTGCTCTCGAAAAACTACCACTTGGAAAATGAGG
TCGCGAGGTTGAAAAAGGGGAGCGGGTCGGGCGAGGAGTTATTGAGCAAAAACTATCATTTAGAGAACGA
AGTCGCGCGCTTAAAGAAAGGCTCGGGCTCGGGCGAAGAACTCTTATCGAAGAACTACCACCTCGAAAAT
GAGGTCGCCAGGTTGAAAAAGGGCAGTGGCAGCGGGGAGGAACTCTTGAGCAAGAACTACCACTTGGAGA
ATGAGGTCGCGAGATTGAAGAAAGGGTCGGGGAGCGGCGAGGAATTGCTCAGCAAGAATTATCATTTGGA
GAACGAAGTCGCCAGGCTCAAGAAAGGCTCGGGGTCGGGGGAGGAATTGTTGAGTAAAAACTACCACTTG
GAAAATGAAGTCGCCAGGCTCAAAAAAGGGAGTGGGAGCGGCGAAGAGTTATTGAGCAAAAATTACCACT
TGGAGAACGAAGTGGCAAGGCTCAAGAAAGGGAGCGGCAGCGGGGAGGAGCTCTTATCGAAGAACTACCA
CTTAGAGAATGAAGTCGCCCGCTTGAAGAAAGGCTCGGGGAGCGGGGAAGAGCTCTTGAGCAAGAACTAC
CACTTGGAAAATGAGGTGGCGCGCTTGAAGAAAGGGAGCGGGAGCGGGGAAGAGTTACTATCTAAGAATT
ATCATCTCGAGAACGAGGTGGCTCGACTAAAGAAGGGCTCCGGCAGTGGGGAGGAACTCCTGTCGAAGAA
CTATCATCTTGAAAATGAGGTTGCAAGACTTAAAAAGGGGTCCGGATCAGGTGAGGAACTACTCAGTAAG
AATTACCACCTGGAAAACGAAGTTGCACGTTTGAAGAAAGGATCAGGATCAGGCGAAGAACTGCTCTCAA
AAGATTATCATTTGGAAAATGAGGTTGCACGTTTAAAAAAGGGAAGTGGCAGTGGTGAGGAACTTCTGTC
GAAAAATTATCATCTCGAGAATGAAGTAGCCCGACTTAAAAAGTGAACTAGTAACTTGTTTATTGCAGCT
TATAATGGTTACAAATAAAGCAATAGCATCACAAATTTCACAAATAAAGCATTTTTTTCACTGCATTCTA
GTTGTGGTTTGTCCAAACTCATCAATGTATCTTAGTCGATATAACTTCGTATAGCATACATTATACGAAG
TTATGTCGAGGAGGGCCTATTTCCCATGATTCCTTCATATTTGCATATACGATACAAGGCTGTTAGAGAG
ATAATTGGAATTAATTTGACTGTAAACACAAAGATATTAGTACAAAATACGTGACGTAGAAAGTAATAAT
TTCTTGGGTAGTTTGCAGTTTTAAAATTATGTTTTAAAATGGACTATCATATGCTTACCGTAACTTGAAA
GTATTTCGATTTCTTGGCTTTATATATCTTGTGGAAAGGACGAAACACCGATAACTTCGTATAGCATACA
TTATACGAAGTTATGGTACCGATGCAGCTAGCCCGCGGATCTGCCGGTCTCCCTATAGTGAGTCGTATTA
ATTTCGATAAGCCAGGTTAACCTGCATTAATGAATCGGCCAACGCGCGGGGAGAGGCGGTTTGCGTATTG
GGCGCTCTTCCGCTTCCTCGCTCACTGACTCGCTGCGCTCGGTCGTTCGGCTGCGGCGAGCGGTATCAGC
TCACTCAAAGGCGGTAATACGGTTATCCACAGAATCAGGGGATAACGCAGGAAAGAACATGTGAGCAAAA
GGCCAGCAAAAGGCCAGGAACCGTAAAAAGGCCGCGTTGCTGGCGTTTTTCCATAGGCTCCGCCCCCCTG
ACGAGCATCACAAAAATCGACGCTCAAGTCAGAGGTGGCGAAACCCGACAGGACTATAAAGATACCAGGC
GTTTCCCCCTGGAAGCTCCCTCGTGCGCTCTCCTGTTCCGACCCTGCCGCTTACCGGATACCTGTCCGCC
TTTCTCCCTTCGGGAAGCGTGGCGCTTTCTCATAGCTCACGCTGTAGGTATCTCAGTTCGGTGTAGGTCG
TTCGCTCCAAGCTGGGCTGTGTGCACGAACCCCCCGTTCAGCCCGACCGCTGCGCCTTATCCGGTAACTA
TCGTCTTGAGTCCAACCCGGTAAGACACGACTTATCGCCACTGGCAGCAGCCACTGGTAACAGGATTAGC
AGAGCGAGGTATGTAGGCGGTGCTACAGAGTTCTTGAAGTGGTGGCCTAACTACGGCTACACTAGAAGAA
CAGTATTTGGTATCTGCGCTCTGCTGAAGCCAGTTACCTTCGGAAAAAGAGTTGGTAGCTCTTGATCCGG
CAAACAAACCACCGCTGGTAGCGGTGGTTTTTTTGTTTGCAAGCAGCAGATTACGCGCAGAAAAAAAGGA
TCTCAAGAAGATCCTTTGATCTTTTCTACGGGGTCTGACGCTCAGTGGAACGAAAACTCACGTTAAGGGA
TTTTGGTCATGAGATTATCAAAAAGGATCTTCACCTAGATCCTTTTAAATTAAAAATGAAGTTTTAAATC
AATCTAAAGTATATATGAGTAAACTTGGTCTGACAGTTACCAATGCTTAATCAGTGAGGCACCTATCTCA
GCGATCTGTCTATTTCGTTCATCCATAGTTGCCTGACTCCCCGTCGTGTAGATAACTACGATACGGGAGG
GCTTACCATCTGGCCCCAGTGCTGCAATGATACCGCGAGACCCACGCTCACCGGCTCCAGATTTATCAGC
AATAAACCAGCCAGCCGGAAGGGCCGAGCGCAGAAGTGGTCCTGCAACTTTATCCGCCTCCATCCAGTCT
ATTAATTGTTGCCGGGAAGCTAGAGTAAGTAGTTCGCCAGTTAATAGTTTGCGCAACGTTGTTGCCATTG
CTACAGGCATCGTGGTGTCACGCTCGTCGTTTGGTATGGCTTCATTCAGCTCCGGTTCCCAACGATCAAG
GCGAGTTACATGATCCCCCATGTTGTGCAAAAAAGCGGTTAGCTCCTTCGGTCCTCCGATCGTTGTCAGA
AGTAAGTTGGCCGCAGTGTTATCACTCATGGTTATGGCAGCACTGCATAATTCTCTTACTGTCATGCCAT
CCGTAAGATGCTTTTCTGTGACTGGTGAGTACTCAACCAAGTCATTCTGAGAATAGTGTATGCGGCGACC
GAGTTGCTCTTGCCCGGCGTCAATACGGGATAATACCGCGCCACATAGCAGAACTTTAAAAGTGCTCATC
ATTGGAAAACGTTCTTCGGGGCGAAAACTCTCAAGGATCTTACCGCTGTTGAGATCCAGTTCGATGTAAC
CCACTCGTGCACCCAACTGATCTTCAGCATCTTTTACTTTCACCAGCGTTTCTGGGTGAGCAAAAACAGG
AAGGCAAAATGCCGCAAAAAAGGGAATAAGGGCGACACGGAAATGTTGAATACTCATACTCTTCCTTTTT
CAATATTATTGAAGCATTTATCAGGGTTATTGTCTCATGAGCGGATACATATTTGAATGTATTTAGAAAA
ATAAACAAATAGGGGTTCCGCGCACATTTCCCCGAAAAGTGCCACCTGACGTCTAAGAAACCATTATTAT
CATGACATTAACCTATAAAAATAGGCGTATCACGAGGCCCTTTCGTCTCGCGCGTTTCGGTGATGACGGT
GAAAACCTCTGACACATGCAGCTCCCGGAGACGGTCACAGCTTGTCTGTAAGCGGATGCCGGGAGCAGAC
AAGCCCGTCAGGGCGCGTCAGCGGGTGTTGGCGGGTGTCGGGGCTGGCTTAACTATGCGGCATCAGAGCA
GATTGTACTGAGAGTGCACCATATGGACATATTGTCGTTAGAACGCGGCTACAATTAATACATAACCTTA
TGTATCATACACATACG
